Addgene plasmid #228075: TagBFP(S2-S4)3-gs
Purpose: Mammalian expression of coiled coil segments (S2-S4)x3, with short flexible linkers and N-terminal TagBFP; for phase separation and forming of liquid condensates in mammalian cells.
Depositing lab: Roman Jerala. Depositing organization: National Institute of Chemistry. Publication: Programmable de novo designed coiled coil-mediated phase separation in mammalian cells. Ramsak M, Ramirez DA, Hough LE, Shirts MR, Vidmar S, Elersic Filipic K, Anderluh G, Jerala R. Nat Commun. 2023 Dec 2;14(1):7973. doi: 10.1038/s41467-023-43742-w. PubMed 38042897.
Backbone
  Vector backbone: pcDNA
  Vector type: Mammalian Expression
Growth in bacteria
  Bacterial resistance: Ampicillin, 100 μg/mL
  Growth temperature: 37°C
  Growth strain: DH5alpha
  Copy number: High Copy
Gene/Insert
  Gene/Insert name: BFP, S2, S4
  Species: Synthetic
  Cloning method: Gibson Cloning
Terms and licenses: Academic/Nonprofit Terms; Industry Terms: Not Available to Industry
How to cite: TagBFP(S2-S4)3-gs was a gift from Roman Jerala (Addgene plasmid # 228075 ; http://n2t.net/addgene:228075 ; RRID:Addgene_228075)
