[The description below was written by a language model from this plasmid's Addgene catalogue record and pLannotate feature annotations shown in this document.]
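Description:
TagBFP(S2-S4)3-gs is a mammalian expression plasmid built on a pcDNA backbone that produces a synthetic, de novo designed coiled-coil fusion protein for driving phase separation in mammalian cells. It is maintained in E. coli at high copy through a ColE1/pUC-type origin and selected with ampicillin via the AmpR (β-lactamase) gene and its native promoter. The backbone also carries an f1 origin and an SV40 promoter-driven neomycin resistance cassette terminated by an SV40 poly(A) signal, which would in principle permit G418 selection of transfected mammalian cells, although the record does not describe that use. Short fragment hits to an HIV-1 LTR, ble, lacI and bom appear to be backbone remnants or annotation artefacts rather than functional parts.

The expression cassette consists of the human CMV immediate early enhancer and promoter, followed by a T7 promoter, the open reading frame, a reverse-facing SP6 promoter and the bovine growth hormone polyadenylation signal. The annotated coding region begins with a short histidine-tag fragment directly upstream of TagBFP, a monomeric blue fluorescent protein. The roughly 500 nt between TagBFP and the SP6 promoter is unannotated. According to the catalogue entry, the construct encodes three repeats of the S2-S4 coiled-coil segment pair joined by short flexible linkers (the "gs" in the name), and these presumably occupy this region. The insert was assembled by Gibson cloning. With several interacting coiled-coil modules on one polypeptide, the protein is multivalent and is intended to form liquid condensates, and the N-terminal TagBFP allows these to be visualised by fluorescence microscopy in live or fixed cells.
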