Features (pLannotate 1.2.2; 22 found; start..end, strand, type, name):
     28..80      -  misc_feature   bom (fragment): basis of mobility region from pBR322
    235..614     +  enhancer       CMV enhancer: human cytomegalovirus immediate early enhancer
    615..818     +  promoter       CMV promoter: human cytomegalovirus (CMV) immediate early promoter
    814..847     +  LTR            5' LTR (truncated) (fragment): truncated 5' long terminal repeat (LTR) from HIV-1
    863..881     +  promoter       T7 promoter: promoter for bacteriophage T7 RNA polymerase
    953..970     +  CDS            9xHis (fragment): 9xHis affinity tag
    971..1669    +  CDS            TagBFP: TagBFP is a basic (constitutively fluorescent) blue fluorescent protein published in 2008, derived from Entacmaea quadricolor. It is reported to be a very rapidly-maturing monomer with very low acid sensitivity.
   2210..2228    -  promoter       SP6 promoter: promoter for bacteriophage SP6 RNA polymerase
   2254..2478    +  polyA_signal   bGH poly(A) signal: bovine growth hormone polyadenylation signal
   2482..2503    +  promoter       SV40 promoter (fragment): SV40 enhancer and early promoter
   2524..2952    +  rep_origin     f1 ori (sequence partly withheld): f1 bacteriophage origin of replication; arrow indicates direction of (+) strand synthesis
   2966..3295    +  promoter       SV40 promoter: SV40 enhancer and early promoter
   3362..4153    +  CDS            neo: KKA2_KLEPN - Also known as kan, nptII. Experimental evidence at protein level: Swiss-Prot protein existence level 1. Resistance to kanamycin, neomycin, paromomycin, ribostamycin, butirosin and gentamicin B. From Klebsiella pneumoniae.
   4177..4335    +  CDS            ble (fragment): BLE_KLEPN - Experimental evidence at protein level: Swiss-Prot protein existence level 1. Binding protein with a strong affinity to the bleomycin family of antibiotics. Binds to CL990; an antimitotic-antibiotic compound. From Klebsiella pneumoniae.
   4330..4451    +  polyA_signal   SV40 poly(A) signal: SV40 polyadenylation signal
   4524..4540    -  protein_bind   lac operator: The lac repressor binds to the lac operator to inhibit transcription in E. coli. This inhibition can be relieved by adding lactose or isopropyl-β-D-thiogalactopyranoside (IPTG). lac repressor encoded by lacI
   4548..4578    -  promoter       lac promoter: promoter for the E. coli lac operon
   4593..4614    -  protein_bind   CAP binding site: CAP binding activates transcription in the presence of cAMP. E. coli catabolite activator protein
   4627..4719    -  CDS            lacI (fragment): lac repressor; lacI; The lac repressor binds to the lac operator to inhibit transcription in E. coli. This inhibition can be relieved by adding lactose or isopropyl-β-D-thiogalactopyranoside (IPTG).
   4902..5490    -  rep_origin     ori: high-copy-number ColE1/pMB1/pBR322/pUC origin of replication
   5661..6521    -  CDS            AmpR: β-lactamase; bla; confers resistance to ampicillin, carbenicillin, and related antibiotics
   6522..6626    -  promoter       AmpR promoter: bla
>Addgene plasmid #228075 | TagBFP(S2-S4)3-gs | addgene full sequence | sequence record 451136 | Addgene NGS Result
GACGGATCGGGAGATCTCCCGATCCCCTATGGTGCACTCTCAGTACAATCTGCTCTGATGCCGCATAGTT
AAGCCAGTATCTGCTCCCTGCTTGTGTGTTGGAGGTCGCTGAGTAGTGCGCGAGCAAAATTTAAGCTACA
ACAAGGCAAGGCTTGACCGACAATTGCATGAAGAATCTGCTTAGGGTTAGGCGTTTTGCGCTGCTTCGCG
ATGTACGGGCCAGATATACGCGTTGACATTGATTATTGACTAGTTATTAATAGTAATCAATTACGGGGTC
ATTAGTTCATAGCCCATATATGGAGTTCCGCGTTACATAACTTACGGTAAATGGCCCGCCTGGCTGACCG
CCCAACGACCCCCGCCCATTGACGTCAATAATGACGTATGTTCCCATAGTAACGCCAATAGGGACTTTCC
ATTGACGTCAATGGGTGGAGTATTTACGGTAAACTGCCCACTTGGCAGTACATCAAGTGTATCATATGCC
AAGTACGCCCCCTATTGACGTCAATGACGGTAAATGGCCCGCCTGGCATTATGCCCAGTACATGACCTTA
TGGGACTTTCCTACTTGGCAGTACATCTACGTATTAGTCATCGCTATTACCATGGTGATGCGGTTTTGGC
AGTACATCAATGGGCGTGGATAGCGGTTTGACTCACGGGGATTTCCAAGTCTCCACCCCATTGACGTCAA
TGGGAGTTTGTTTTGGCACCAAAATCAACGGGACTTTCCAAAATGTCGTAACAACTCCGCCCCATTGACG
CAAATGGGCGGTAGGCGTGTACGGTGGGAGGTCTATATAAGCAGAGCTCTCTGGCTAACTAGAGAACCCA
CTGCTTACTGGCTTATCGAAATTAATACGACTCACTATAGGGAGACCCAAGCTTGGTACCGAGCTCGGAT
CCACTAGTAACGGCCGCCAGTGTGCTGGAATTCGCCACCATGCACCACCACCACCACCACATGAGCGAGC
TGATTAAGGAGAACATGCACATGAAGCTGTACATGGAGGGCACCGTGGACAACCATCACTTCAAGTGCAC
ATCCGAGGGCGAAGGCAAGCCCTACGAGGGCACCCAGACCATGAGAATCAAGGTGGTCGAGGGCGGCCCT
CTCCCCTTCGCCTTCGACATCCTGGCTACTAGCTTCCTCTACGGCAGCAAGACCTTCATCAACCACACCC
AGGGCATCCCCGACTTCTTCAAGCAGTCCTTCCCTGAGGGCTTCACATGGGAGAGAGTCACCACATACGA
AGACGGGGGCGTGCTGACCGCTACCCAGGACACCAGCCTCCAGGACGGCTGCCTCATCTACAACGTCAAG
ATCAGAGGGGTGAACTTCACATCCAACGGCCCTGTGATGCAGAAGAAAACACTCGGCTGGGAGGCCTTCA
CCGAGACGCTGTACCCCGCTGACGGCGGCCTGGAAGGCAGAAACGACATGGCCCTGAAGCTCGTGGGCGG
GAGCCATCTGATCGCAAACATCAAGACCACATATAGATCCAAGAAACCCGCTAAGAACCTCAAGATGCCT
GGCGTCTACTATGTGGACTACAGACTGGAAAGAATCAAGGAGGCCAACAACGAGACCTACGTCGAGCAGC
ACGAGGTGGCAGTGGCCAGATACTGCGACCTCCCTAGCAAACTGGGGCACAAGCTCAATGGCTCCGGGAG
CCCGGGGTCTGGGGAAATACAGAGCTTGGAGGAGAAAATAAGTCAGCTCAAACAAGAGAATAGCCAGCTC
GAAGAAGGATCTGGTAGTCCTGGATCCGGCAAGATCCAATCTCTCAAGGAAAAGAATTCACAACTGAAGC
AGGAGATTTCTCAACTGGAAGAAGGCTCAGGCTCACCCGGGTCCGGAGAGATTCAATCACTCGAAGAAAA
AATATCCCAACTCAAACAGGAGAACAGTCAGCTCGAGGAGGGATCCGGCTCCCCTGGCTCTGGAAAAATC
CAATCATTGAAGGAGAAGAACTCACAGCTCAAACAAGAAATTTCTCAGTTGGAGGAAGGGTCAGGAAGTC
CCGGTAGCGGGGAGATCCAATCTCTGGAAGAGAAAATAAGTCAACTCAAGCAAGAAAACAGTCAACTTGA
AGAAGGTAGTGGATCCCCAGGCTCTGGAAAAATACAAAGCCTCAAAGAAAAGAATTCTCAACTCAAACAA
GAGATTAGTCAGCTGGAGGAGTAATCTAGAGGGCCCTATTCTATAGTGTCACCTAAATGCTAGAGCTCGC
TGATCAGCCTCGACTGTGCCTTCTAGTTGCCAGCCATCTGTTGTTTGCCCCTCCCCCGTGCCTTCCTTGA
CCCTGGAAGGTGCCACTCCCACTGTCCTTTCCTAATAAAATGAGGAAATTGCATCGCATTGTCTGAGTAG
GTGTCATTCTATTCTGGGGGGTGGGGTGGGGCAGGACAGCAAGGGGGAGGATTGGGAAGACAATAGCAGG
CATGCTGGGGATGCGGTGGGCTCTATGGCTTCTGAGGCGGAAAGAACCAGCTGGGGCTCTAGGGGGTATC
CCC
[124 nt withheld, positions 2524-2647]
C
[91 nt withheld, positions 2649-2739]
A
[49 nt withheld, positions 2741-2789]
CCTTTGACGTTGGAGTCCACGTTCTTT
[37 nt withheld, positions 2817-2853]
ACCCTATCTCGGTCTATTCTTTTGATTTATAAGGGATTTTGCCGATTTCGGCCTATTGGTTAAAAAATGA
GCTGATTTAACAAAAATTTAACGCGAATTAATTCTGTGGAATGTGTGTCAGTTAGGGTGTGGAAAGTCCC
CAGGCTCCCCAGCAGGCAGAAGTATGCAAAGCATGCATCTCAATTAGTCAGCAACCAGGTGTGGAAAGTC
CCCAGGCTCCCCAGCAGGCAGAAGTATGCAAAGCATGCATCTCAATTAGTCAGCAACCATAGTCCCGCCC
CTAACTCCGCCCATCCCGCCCCTAACTCCGCCCAGTTCCGCCCATTCTCCGCCCCATGGCTGACTAATTT
TTTTTATTTATGCAGAGGCCGAGGCCGCCTCTGCCTCTGAGCTATTCCAGAAGTAGTGAGGAGGCTTTTT
TGGAGGCCTAGGCTTTTGCAAAAAGCTCCCGGGAGCTTGTATATCCATTTTCGGATCTGATCAAGAGACA
GGATGAGGATCGTTTCGCATGATTGAACAAGATGGATTGCACGCAGGTTCTCCGGCCGCTTGGGTGGAGA
GGCTATTCGGCTATGACTGGGCACAACAGACAATCGGCTGCTCTGATGCCGCCGTGTTCCGGCTGTCAGC
GCAGGGGCGCCCGGTTCTTTTTGTCAAGACCGACCTGTCCGGTGCCCTGAATGAACTGCAGGACGAGGCA
GCGCGGCTATCGTGGCTGGCCACGACGGGCGTTCCTTGCGCAGCTGTGCTCGACGTTGTCACTGAAGCGG
GAAGGGACTGGCTGCTATTGGGCGAAGTGCCGGGGCAGGATCTCCTGTCATCTCACCTTGCTCCTGCCGA
GAAAGTATCCATCATGGCTGATGCAATGCGGCGGCTGCATACGCTTGATCCGGCTACCTGCCCATTCGAC
CACCAAGCGAAACATCGCATCGAGCGAGCACGTACTCGGATGGAAGCCGGTCTTGTCGATCAGGATGATC
TGGACGAAGAGCATCAGGGGCTCGCGCCAGCCGAACTGTTCGCCAGGCTCAAGGCGCGCATGCCCGACGG
CGAGGATCTCGTCGTGACCCATGGCGATGCCTGCTTGCCGAATATCATGGTGGAAAATGGCCGCTTTTCT
GGATTCATCGACTGTGGCCGGCTGGGTGTGGCGGACCGCTATCAGGACATAGCGTTGGCTACCCGTGATA
TTGCTGAAGAGCTTGGCGGCGAATGGGCTGACCGCTTCCTCGTGCTTTACGGTATCGCCGCTCCCGATTC
GCAGCGCATCGCCTTCTATCGCCTTCTTGACGAGTTCTTCTGAGCGGGACTCTGGGGTTCGAAATGACCG
ACCAAGCGACGCCCAACCTGCCATCACGAGATTTCGATTCCACCGCCGCCTTCTATGAAAGGTTGGGCTT
CGGAATCGTTTTCCGGGACGCCGGCTGGATGATCCTCCAGCGCGGGGATCTCATGCTGGAGTTCTTCGCC
CACCCCAACTTGTTTATTGCAGCTTATAATGGTTACAAATAAAGCAATAGCATCACAAATTTCACAAATA
AAGCATTTTTTTCACTGCATTCTAGTTGTGGTTTGTCCAAACTCATCAATGTATCTTATCATGTCTGTAT
ACCGTCGACCTCTAGCTAGAGCTTGGCGTAATCATGGTCATAGCTGTTTCCTGTGTGAAATTGTTATCCG
CTCACAATTCCACACAACATACGAGCCGGAAGCATAAAGTGTAAAGCCTGGGGTGCCTAATGAGTGAGCT
AACTCACATTAATTGCGTTGCGCTCACTGCCCGCTTTCCAGTCGGGAAACCTGTCGTGCCAGCTGCATTA
ATGAATCGGCCAACGCGCGGGGAGAGGCGGTTTGCGTATTGGGCGCTCTTCCGCTTCCTCGCTCACTGAC
TCGCTGCGCTCGGTCGTTCGGCTGCGGCGAGCGGTATCAGCTCACTCAAAGGCGGTAATACGGTTATCCA
CAGAATCAGGGGATAACGCAGGAAAGAACATGTGAGCAAAAGGCCAGCAAAAGGCCAGGAACCGTAAAAA
GGCCGCGTTGCTGGCGTTTTTCCATAGGCTCCGCCCCCCTGACGAGCATCACAAAAATCGACGCTCAAGT
CAGAGGTGGCGAAACCCGACAGGACTATAAAGATACCAGGCGTTTCCCCCTGGAAGCTCCCTCGTGCGCT
CTCCTGTTCCGACCCTGCCGCTTACCGGATACCTGTCCGCCTTTCTCCCTTCGGGAAGCGTGGCGCTTTC
TCATAGCTCACGCTGTAGGTATCTCAGTTCGGTGTAGGTCGTTCGCTCCAAGCTGGGCTGTGTGCACGAA
CCCCCCGTTCAGCCCGACCGCTGCGCCTTATCCGGTAACTATCGTCTTGAGTCCAACCCGGTAAGACACG
ACTTATCGCCACTGGCAGCAGCCACTGGTAACAGGATTAGCAGAGCGAGGTATGTAGGCGGTGCTACAGA
GTTCTTGAAGTGGTGGCCTAACTACGGCTACACTAGAAGAACAGTATTTGGTATCTGCGCTCTGCTGAAG
CCAGTTACCTTCGGAAAAAGAGTTGGTAGCTCTTGATCCGGCAAACAAACCACCGCTGGTAGCGGTGGTT
TTTTTGTTTGCAAGCAGCAGATTACGCGCAGAAAAAAAGGATCTCAAGAAGATCCTTTGATCTTTTCTAC
TGGGTCTGACGCTCAGTGGAACGAAAACTCACGTTAAGGGATTTTGGTCATGAGATTATCAAAAAGGATC
TTCACCTAGATCCTTTTAAATTAAAAATGAAGTTTTAAATCAATCTAAAGTATATATGAGTAAACTTGGT
CTGACAGTTACCAATGCTTAATCAGTGAGGCACCTATCTCAGCGATCTGTCTATTTCGTTCATCCATAGT
TGCCTGACTCCCCGTCGTGTAGATAACTACGATACGGGAGGGCTTACCATCTGGCCCCAGTGCTGCAATG
ATACCGCGAGACCCACGCTCACCGGCTCCAGATTTATCAGCAATAAACCAGCCAGCCGGAAGGGCCGAGC
GCAGAAGTGGTCCTGCAACTTTATCCGCCTCCATCCAGTCTATTAATTGTTGCCGGGAAGCTAGAGTAAG
TAGTTCGCCAGTTAATAGTTTGCGCAACGTTGTTGCCATTGCTACAGGCATCGTGGTGTCACGCTCGTCG
TTTGGTATGGCTTCATTCAGCTCCGGTTCCCAACGATCAAGGCGAGTTACATGATCCCCCATGTTGTGCA
AAAAAGCGGTTAGCTCCTTCGGTCCTCCGATCGTTGTCAGAAGTAAGTTGGCCGCAGTGTTATCACTCAT
GGTTATGGCAGCACTGCATAATTCTCTTACTGTCATGCCATCCGTAAGATGCTTTTCTGTGACTGGTGAG
TACTCAACCAAGTCATTCTGAGAATAGTGTATGCGGCGACCGAGTTGCTCTTGCCCGGCGTCAATACGGG
ATAATACCGCGCCACATAGCAGAACTTTAAAAGTGCTCATCATTGGAAAACGTTCTTCGGGGCGAAAACT
CTCAAGGATCTTACCGCTGTTGAGATCCAGTTCGATGTAACCCACTCGTGCACCCAACTGATCTTCAGCA
TCTTTTACTTTCACCAGCGTTTCTGGGTGAGCAAAAACAGGAAGGCAAAATGCCGCAAAAAAGGGAATAA
GGGCGACACGGAAATGTTGAATACTCATACTCTTCCTTTTTCAATATTATTGAAGCATTTATCAGGGTTA
TTGTCTCATGAGCGGATACATATTTGAATGTATTTAGAAAAATAAACAAATAGGGGTTCCGCGCACATTT
CCCCGAAAAGTGCCACCTGACGTC
